Addgene plasmid #166209: pDONR221-SLC25A19
Purpose: Gateway entry vector for N. furzeri SLC25A19
Depositing lab: Daniel Jarosz. Depositing organization: Stanford University. Publication: Tissue-specific landscape of protein aggregation and quality control in an aging vertebrate. Chen YR, Harel I, Singh PP, Ziv I, Moses E, Goshtchevsky U, Machado BE, Brunet A, Jarosz DF. Dev Cell. 2024 Jul 22;59(14):1892-1911.e13. doi: 10.1016/j.devcel.2024.04.014. Epub 2024 May 28. PubMed 38810654.
Backbone
  Vector backbone: pDONR221
  Vector type: Gateway Entry Vector
Growth in bacteria
  Bacterial resistance: Kanamycin, 50 μg/mL
  Growth temperature: 37°C
  Growth strain: DH5alpha
  Copy number: High Copy
Gene/Insert
  Gene/Insert name: SLC25A19
  Species: N. furzeri
  Insert size (bp): 996
  Cloning method: Gateway Cloning
Terms and licenses: Academic/Nonprofit Terms; Industry Terms: Not Available to Industry
Depositor comments: Stopless entry clone. Please visit https://doi.org/10.1101/2022.02.26.482120 for bioRxiv preprint. Also see Harel and Chen et al. 2024 (https://doi.org/10.1016/j.celrep.2023.112787)
How to cite: pDONR221-SLC25A19 was a gift from Daniel Jarosz (Addgene plasmid # 166209 ; http://n2t.net/addgene:166209 ; RRID:Addgene_166209)
