[The description below was written by a language model from this plasmid's Addgene catalogue record and pLannotate feature annotations shown in this document.]
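Description:
pDONR221-SLC25A19 is a Gateway entry clone built on the pDONR221 backbone, carrying the coding sequence for SLC25A19 from the African turquoise killifish, Nothobranchius furzeri. It is a small (about 3.6 kb) bacterial plasmid propagated in E. coli at high copy from a ColE1/pUC-type origin and selected with kanamycin through the KanR aminoglycoside phosphotransferase gene. The remaining annotated backbone features are standard for this vector family. They include rrnB T1 and T2 transcription terminators upstream of the cloning region, which insulate the insert from read-through transcription, a T7 promoter adjacent to attL2, and short lacI and lacZα fragments that are remnants rather than functional genes.

The recorded insert is 996 bp and lies between attL1 and attL2, the recombination sites produced when an attB-flanked fragment is recombined into the donor vector. The automated annotation labels the open reading frame by homology to human SLC25A19, the mitochondrial carrier that imports thiamine pyrophosphate. That label reflects sequence similarity only, since the catalogue entry gives the species as N. furzeri. No promoter suitable for expressing the gene in eukaryotic cells is present, so the plasmid serves as a shuttle and is not an expression construct. An LR Clonase reaction transfers the ORF, in a defined orientation and reading frame, into any attR-containing destination vector. The depositor notes that the clone lacks a stop codon, so it is suited to destination vectors that add C-terminal tags or reporter fusions. It was deposited with work on tissue-specific protein aggregation and quality control in the ageing killifish.
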