Features (pLannotate 1.2.2; 10 found; start..end, strand, type, name):
    121..213     +  CDS            lacI (fragment): lac repressor; lacI; The lac repressor binds to the lac operator to inhibit transcription in E. coli. This inhibition can be relieved by adding lactose or isopropyl-β-D-thiogalactopyranoside (IPTG).
    268..295     -  terminator     rrnB T2 terminator: transcription terminator T2 from the E. coli rrnB gene
    427..470     +  terminator     rrnB T1 terminator: Escherichia coli rrnB; transcription terminator T1 from the E. coli rrnB gene
    517..553     -  CDS            lacZα (fragment): LacZα fragment of β-galactosidase; lacZ fragment
    569..668     +  protein_bind   attL1: mutant version of attL; recombination site for the Gateway® LR reaction LR Clonase™
    689..1636    +  CDS            SLC25A19: TPC_HUMAN - Also known as DNC, MUP1. Experimental evidence at protein level: Swiss-Prot protein existence level 1. Mitochondrial transporter mediating uptake of thiamine pyrophosphate (ThPP) into mitochondria. From Homo sapiens (Human).
   1686..1785    -  protein_bind   attL2: mutant version of attL; recombination site for the Gateway® LR reaction LR Clonase™
   1803..1821    -  promoter       T7 promoter: promoter for bacteriophage T7 RNA polymerase
   1955..2764    +  CDS            KanR: aminoglycoside phosphotransferase; aph(3')-Ia; confers resistance to kanamycin in bacteria or G418 (Geneticin®) in eukaryotes
   2911..3499    +  rep_origin     ori: high-copy-number ColE1/pMB1/pBR322/pUC origin of replication
>Addgene plasmid #166209 | pDONR221-SLC25A19 | addgene full sequence | sequence record 329839 | Addgene NGS Result
CTTTCCTGCGTTATCCCCTGATTCTGTGGATAACCGTATTACCGCCTTTGAGTGAGCTGATACCGCTCGC
CGCAGCCGAACGACCGAGCGCAGCGAGTCAGTGAGCGAGGAAGCGGAAGAGCGCCCAATACGCAAACCGC
CTCTCCCCGCGCGTTGGCCGATTCATTAATGCAGCTGGCACGACAGGTTTCCCGACTGGAAAGCGGGCAG
TGAGCGCAACGCAATTAATACGCGTACCGCTAGCCAGGAAGAGTTTGTAGAAACGCAAAAAGGCCATCCG
TCAGGATGGCCTTCTGCTTAGTTTGATGCCTGGCAGTTTATGGCGGGCGTCCTGCCCGCCACCCTCCGGG
CCGTTGCTTCACAACGTTCAAATCCGCTCCCGGCGGATTTGTCCTACTCAGGAGAGCGTTCACCGACAAA
CAACAGATAAAACGAAAGGCCCAGTCTTCCGACTGAGCCTTTCGTTTTATTTGATGCCTGGCAGTTCCCT
ACTCTCGCGTTAACGCTAGCATGGATGTTTTCCCAGTCACGACGTTGTAAAACGACGGCCAGTCTTAAGC
TCGGGCCCCAAATAATGATTTTATTTTGACTGATAGTGACCTGTTCGTTGCAACAAATTGATGAGCAATG
CTTTTTTATAATGCCAACTTTGTACAAAAAAGCAGGCTTCGAAGGAGATAACAAAATGATGGTGGGTTAT
GATCCCAGGGCGCAGAATGCAGCTCCTACCCATTGGGAGGCAGCTATCGCTGGTTCAGCTGCTGGGCTGG
CCACCAGAGCCATTATCAGTCCTTTTGATGTCATCAAAATAAGATTCCAGCTGCAGATCGAGCGTGTGTC
GTCACGTAGACCTGAGGGAAAGTACTGTGGAATCCTTCAGGCCTCACGCAGCGTTTACACAGAAGAAGGG
CTTTCTGCTTTCTGGAAAGGCCACGTTCCAGCCCAGCTCCTCTCCATCTGCTACGGTGCTGTCCAGTTTG
TTAGTTTTGAGTTTCTGACTGAAGTTGTTCACAAATCGACAATCTACGACAGCCAGACACCAGGAGTTCA
CTTTGTCTGTGGCGGTTTGGCAGCCTGCTCGGCCGCGGTGGCCTGCCAGCCTCTGGACACGCTGAGGACA
CGCTTCGCTGCTCAGGGAGAACCCAAGGTTTACAGGAACCTCCGTCATGCTGTTTCCACGATTTGGCGCT
CCGAGGGAATTGTTACGCTTTACCGAGGCCTCTCTCCAACACTGGTGGCAGCGTTTCCTTACGCTGGACT
GCAGTTCTTTTCCTATAACGTGTTTAAAAAGATGTTGGCTCCTTCATCTAAAGCTGGAGACTCGGGAGGA
AATGTGAGAAGCCTGATCTGTGGCAGCGGAGCTGGAATGGTCAGTAAGACACTGACATATCCGTTTGACC
TGTTCAAGAAGAGGCTGCAGGTGGGAGGCTTTGAGAAAGCCCGGGTTCACTTTGGAAAGGTGCGGAGCTA
CAGCGGCCTGATTGACTGCATGGTTAAAATAGCCAAAGAGGAGGGCCTCCGAGGATTCTTCAAAGGGCTC
TCGCCCAGTCTCCTGAAGGCTGCACTGTCAACAGGATTCACTTTTTTCTGGTATGAATTTTTCCTCAATG
TCATGTCAACCACCAGGGAGAGACGGAGAAGAGACGTCTCCACCAAAGACCCAGAGGAGAAGAACAGAAC
TGCGGACCCAGCTTTCTTGTACAAAGTTGGCATTATAAGAAAGCATTGCTTATCAATTTGTTGCAACGAA
CAGGTCACTATCAGTCAAAATAAAATCATTATTTGCCATCCAGCTGATATCCCCTATAGTGAGTCGTATT
ACATGGTCATAGCTGTTTCCTGGCAGCTCTGGCCCGTGTCTCAAAATCTCTGATGTTACATTGCACAAGA
TAAAAATATATCATCATGAACAATAAAACTGTCTGCTTACATAAACAGTAATACAAGGGGTGTTATGAGC
CATATTCAACGGGAAACGTCGAGGCCGCGATTAAATTCCAACATGGATGCTGATTTATATGGGTATAAAT
GGGCTCGCGATAATGTCGGGCAATCAGGTGCGACAATCTATCGCTTGTATGGGAAGCCCGATGCGCCAGA
GTTGTTTCTGAAACATGGCAAAGGTAGCGTTGCCAATGATGTTACAGATGAGATGGTCAGACTAAACTGG
CTGACGGAATTTATGCCTCTTCCGACCATCAAGCATTTTATCCGTACTCCTGATGATGCATGGTTACTCA
CCACTGCGATCCCCGGAAAAACAGCATTCCAGGTATTAGAAGAATATCCTGATTCAGGTGAAAATATTGT
TGATGCGCTGGCAGTGTTCCTGCGCCGGTTGCATTCGATTCCTGTTTGTAATTGTCCTTTTAACAGCGAT
CGCGTATTTCGTCTCGCTCAGGCGCAATCACGAATGAATAACGGTTTGGTTGATGCGAGTGATTTTGATG
ACGAGCGTAATGGCTGGCCTGTTGAACAAGTCTGGAAAGAAATGCATAAACTTTTGCCATTCTCACCGGA
TTCAGTCGTCACTCATGGTGATTTCTCACTTGATAACCTTATTTTTGACGAGGGGAAATTAATAGGTTGT
ATTGATGTTGGACGAGTCGGAATCGCAGACCGATACCAGGATCTTGCCATCCTATGGAACTGCCTCGGTG
AGTTTTCTCCTTCATTACAGAAACGGCTTTTTCAAAAATATGGTATTGATAATCCTGATATGAATAAATT
GCAGTTTCATTTGATGCTCGATGAGTTTTTCTAATCAGAATTGGTTAATTGGTTGTAACACTGGCAGAGC
ATTACGCTGACTTGACGGGACGGCGCAAGCTCATGACCAAAATCCCTTAACGTGAGTTACGCGTCGTTCC
ACTGAGCGTCAGACCCCGTAGAAAAGATCAAAGGATCTTCTTGAGATCCTTTTTTTCTGCGCGTAATCTG
CTGCTTGCAAACAAAAAAACCACCGCTACCAGCGGTGGTTTGTTTGCCGGATCAAGAGCTACCAACTCTT
TTTCCGAAGGTAACTGGCTTCAGCAGAGCGCAGATACCAAATACTGTTCTTCTAGTGTAGCCGTAGTTAG
GCCACCACTTCAAGAACTCTGTAGCACCGCCTACATACCTCGCTCTGCTAATCCTGTTACCAGTGGCTGC
TGCCAGTGGCGATAAGTCGTGTCTTACCGGGTTGGACTCAAGACGATAGTTACCGGATAAGGCGCAGCGG
TCGGGCTGAACGGGGGGTTCGTGCACACAGCCCAGCTTGGAGCGAACGACCTACACCGAACTGAGATACC
TACAGCGTGAGCTATGAGAAAGCGCCACGCTTCCCGAAGGGAGAAAGGCGGACAGGTATCCGGTAAGCGG
CAGGGTCGGAACAGGAGAGCGCACGAGGGAGCTTCCAGGGGGAAACGCCTGGTATCTTTATAGTCCTGTC
GGGTTTCGCCACCTCTGACTTGAGCGTCGATTTTTGTGATGCTCGTCAGGGGGGCGGAGCCTATGGAAAA
ACGCCAGCAACGCGGCCTTTTTACGGTTCCTGGCCTTTTGCTGGCCTTTTGCTCACATGTT
