>Addgene plasmid #166209 | pDONR221-SLC25A19 | depositor partial sequence | sequence record 322758 | insert sequence
ATGGTGGGTTATGATCCCAGGGCGCAGAATGCAGCTCCTACCCATTGGGAGGCAGCTATCGCTGGTTCAG
CTGCTGGGCTGGCCACCAGAGCCATTATCAGTCCTTTTGATGTCATCAAAATAAGATTCCAGCTGCAGAT
CGAGCGTGTGTCGTCACGTAGACCTGAGGGAAAGTACTGTGGAATCCTTCAGGCCTCACGCAGCGTTTAC
ACAGAAGAAGGGCTTTCTGCTTTCTGGAAAGGCCACGTTCCAGCCCAGCTCCTCTCCATCTGCTACGGTG
CTGTCCAGTTTGTTAGTTTTGAGTTTCTGACTGAAGTTGTTCACAAATCGACAATCTACGACAGCCAGAC
ACCAGGAGTTCACTTTGTCTGTGGCGGTTTGGCAGCCTGCTCGGCCGCGGTGGCCTGCCAGCCTCTGGAC
ACGCTGAGGACACGCTTCGCTGCTCAGGGAGAACCCAAGGTTTACAGGAACCTCCGTCATGCTGTTTCCA
CGATTTGGCGCTCCGAGGGAATTGTTACGCTTTACCGAGGCCTCTCTCCAACACTGGTGGCAGCGTTTCC
TTACGCTGGACTGCAGTTCTTTTCCTATAACGTGTTTAAAAAGATGTTGGCTCCTTCATCTAAAGCTGGA
GACTCGGGAGGAAATGTGAGAAGCCTGATCTGTGGCAGCGGAGCTGGAATGGTCAGTAAGACACTGACAT
ATCCGTTTGACCTGTTCAAGAAGAGGCTGCAGGTGGGAGGCTTTGAGAAAGCCCGGGTTCACTTTGGAAA
GGTGCGGAGCTACAGCGGCCTGATTGACTGCATGGTTAAAATAGCCAAAGAGGAGGGCCTCCGAGGATTC
TTCAAAGGGCTCTCGCCCAGTCTCCTGAAGGCTGCACTGTCAACAGGATTCACTTTTTTCTGGTATGAAT
TTTTCCTCAATGTCATGTCAACCACCAGGGAGAGACGGAGAAGAGACGTCTCCACCAAAGACCCAGAGGA
GAAGAACAGAACTGCG
